>Addgene plasmid #247986 | pART27 | addgene full sequence | sequence record 495589 | Addgene NGS Result
GGATCCGGGCAGGTTCTCCGGCCGCTTGGGTGGAGAGGCTATTCGGCTATGACTGGGCACAACAGACAAT
CGGCTGCTCTGATGCCGCCGTGTTCCGGCTGTCAGCGCAGGGGCGCCCGGTTCTTTTTGTCAAGACCGAC
CTGTCCGGTGCCCTGAATGAACTGCAGGACGAGGCAGCGCGGCTATCGTGGCTGGCCACGACGGGCGTTC
CTTGCGCAGCTGTGCTCGACGTTGTCACTGAAGCGGGAAGGGACTGGCTGCTATTGGGCGAAGTGCCGGG
GCAGGATCTCCTGTCATCTCACCTTGCTCCTGCCGAGAAAGTATCCATCATGGCTGATGCAATGCGGCGG
CTGCATACGCTTGATCCGGCTACCTGCCCATTCGACCACCAAGCGAAACATCGCATCGAGCGAGCACGTA
CTCGGATGGAAGCCGGTCTTGTCGATCAGGATGATCTGGACGAAGAGCATCAGGGGCTCGCGCCAGCCGA
ACTGTTCGCCAGGCTCAAGGCGCGCATGCCCGACGGCGAGGATCTCGTCGTGACCCATGGCGATGCCTGC
TTGCCGAATATCATGGTGGAAAATGGCCGCTTTTCTGGATTCATCGACTGTGGCCGGCTGGGTGTGGCGG
ACCGCTATCAGGACATAGCGTTGGCTACCCGTGATATTGCTGAAGAGCTTGGCGGCGAATGGGCTGACCG
CTTCCTCGTGCTTTACGGTATCGCCGCTCCCGATTCGCAGCGCATCGCCTTCTATCGCCTTCTTGACGAG
TTCTTCTGAGCGGGACTCTGGGGTTCGAAATGACCGACCAAGCGACGCCCAACCTGCCATCACGAGATTT
CGATTCCACCGCCGCCTTCTATGAAAGGTTGGGCTTCGGAATCGTTTTCCGGGACGCCGGCTGGATGATC
CTCCAGCGCGGGGATCTCATGCTGGAGTTCTTCGCCCACCCCGATCCAACACTTACGTTTGCAACGTCCA
AGAGCAAATAGACCACGAACGCCGGAAGGTTGCCGCAGCGTGTGGATTGCGTCTCAATTCTCTCTTGCAG
GAATGCAATGATGAATATGATACTGACTATGAAACTTTGAGGGAATACTGCCTAGCACCGTCACCTCATA
ACGTGCATCATGCATGCCCTGACAACATGGAACATCGCTATTTTTCTGAAGAATTATGCTCGTTGGAGGA
TGTCGCGGCAATTGCAGCTATTGCCAAAATCGAAATACCCCTCACGCATGCATTCATCAATATTATTCAT
GCGGGGAAAGGCAAGATTAATCCAACTGGCAAATCATCCAGCGTGATTGGTAACTTCAGTTCCAGCGACT
TGATTCGTTTTGGTGCTACCCACGTTTTCAATAAGGACGAGATGGTGGAGTAAAGAAGGAGTGCGTCGAA
GCAGATCGTTCAAACATTTGGCAATAAAGTTTCTTAAGATTGAATCCTGTTGCCGGTCTTGCGATGATTA
TCATATAATTTCTGTTGAATTACGTTAAGCATGTAATAATTAACATGTAATGCATGACGTTATTTATGAG
ATGGGTTTTTATGATTAGAGTCCCGCAATTATACATTTAATACGCGATAGAAAACAAAATATAGCGCGCA
AACTAGGATAAATTATCGCGCGCGGTGTCATCTATGTTACTAGATCGAATTAATTCAGTACATTAAAAAC
GTCCGCAATGTGTTATTAAGTTGTCTAAGCGTCAATTTGTTTACACCACAATATATCCTGCCACCAGCCA
GCCAACAGCTCCCCGACCGGCAGCTCGGCACAAAATCACCACTCGATACAGGCAGCCCATCAGTCCGGGA
CGGCGTCAGCGGGAGAGCCGTTGTAAGGCGGCAGACTTTGCTCATGTTACCGATGCTATTCGGAAGAACG
GCAACTAAGCTGCCGGGTTTGAAACACGGATGATCTCGCGGAGGGTAGCATGTTGATTGTAACGATGACA
GAGCGTTGCTGCCTGTGATCAAATATCATCTCCCTCGCAGAGATCCGAATTATCAGCCTTCTTATTCATT
TCTCGCTTAACCGTGACAGGCTGTCGATCTTGAGAACTATGCCGACATAATAGGAAATCGCTGGATAAAG
CCGCTGAGGAAGCTGAGTGGCGCTATTTCTTTAGAAGTGAACGTTGACGATCGTCGACGGATCTTTTCCG
CTGCATAACCCTGCTTCGGGGTCATTATAGCGATTTTTTCGGTATATCCATCCTTTTTCGCACGATATAC
AGGATTTTGCCAAAGGGTTCGTGTAGACTTTCCTTGGTGTATCCAACGGCGTCAGCCGGGCAGGATAGGT
GAAGTAGGCCCACCCGCGAGCGGGTGTTCCTTCTTCACTGTCCCTTATTCGCACCTGGCGGTGCTCAACG
GGAATCCTGCTCTGCGAGGCTGGCCGGCTACCGCCGGCGTAACAGATGAGGGCAAGCGGATGGCTGATGA
AACCAAGCCAACCAGGGGTGATGCTGCCAACTTACTGATTTAGTGTATGATGGTGTTTTTGAGGTGCTCC
AGTGGCTTCTGTTTCTATCAGCTGTCCCTCCTGTTCAGCTACTGACGGGGTGGTGCGTAACGGCAAAAGC
ACCGCCGGACATCAGCGCTATCTCTGCTCTCACTGCCGTAAAACATGGCAACTGCAGTTCACTTACACCG
CTTCTCAACCCGGTACGCACCAGAAAATCATTGATATGGCCATGAATGGCGTTGGATGCCGGGCAACAGC
CCGCATTATGGGCGTTGGCCTCAACACGATTTTACGTCACTTAAAAAACTCAGGCCGCAGTCGGTAACCT
CGCGCATACAGCCGGGCAGTGACGTCATCGTCTGCGCGGAAATGGACGAACAGTGGGGCTATGTCGGGGC
TAAATCGCGCCAGCGCTGGCTGTTTTACGCGTATGACAGTCTCCGGAAGACGGTTGTTGCGCACGTATTC
GGTGAACGCACTATGGCGACGCTGGGGCGTCTTATGAGCCTGCTGTCACCCTTTGACGTGGTGATATGGA
TGACGGATGGCTGGCCGCTGTATGAATCCCGCCTGAAGGGAAAGCTGCACGTAATCAGCAAGCGATATAC
GCAGCGAATTGAGCGGCATAACCTGAATCTGAGGCAGCACCTGGCACGGCTGGGACGGAAGTCGCTGTCG
TTCTCAAAATCGGTGGAGCTGCATGACAAAGTCATCGGGCATTATCTGAACATAAAACACTATCAATAAG
TTGGAGTCATTACCCAACCAGGAAGGGCAGCCCACCTATCAAGGTGTACTGCCTTCCAGACGAACGAAGA
GCGATTGAGGAAAAGGCGGCGGCGGCCGGCATGAGCCTGTCGGCCTACCTGCTGGCCGTCGGCCAGGGCT
ACAAAATCACGGGCGTCGTGGACTATGAGCACGTCCGCGAGCTGGCCCGCATCAATGGCGACCTGGGCCG
CCTGGGCGGCCTGCTGAAACTCTGGCTCACCGACGACCCGCGCACGGCGCGGTTCGGTGATGCCACGATC
CTCGCCCTGCTGGCGAAGATCGAAGAGAAGCAGGACGAGCTTGGCAAGGTCATGATGGGCGTGGTCCGCC
CGAGGGCAGAGCCATGACTTTTTTAGCCGCTAAAACGGCCGGGGGGTGCGCGTGATTGCCAAGCACGTCC
CCATGCGCTCCATCAAGAAGAGCGACTTCGCGGAGCTGGTATTCGTGCAGGGCAAGATTCGGAATACCAA
GTACGAGAAGGACGGCCAGACGGTCTACGGGACCGACTTCATTGCCGATAAGGTGGATTATCTGGACACC
AAGGCACCAGGCGGGTCAAATCAGGAATAAGGGCACATTGCCCCGGCGTGAGTCGGGGCAATCCCGCAAG
GAGGGTGAATGAATCGGACGTTTGACCGGAAGGCATACAGGCAAGAACTGATCGACGCGGGGTTTTCCGC
CGAGGATGCCGAAACCATCGCAAGCCGCACCGTCATGCGTGCGCCCCGCGAAACCTTCCAGTCCGTCGGC
TCGATGGTCCAGCAAGCTACGGCCAAGATCGAGCGCGACAGCGTGCAACTGGCTCCCCCTGCCCTGCCCG
CGCCATCGGCCGCCGTGGAGCGTTCGCGTCGTCTCGAACAGGAGGCGGCAGGTTTGGCGAAGTCGATGAC
CATCGACACGCGAGGAACTATGACGACCAAGAAGCGAAAAACCGCCGGCGAGGACCTGGCAAAACAGGTC
AGCGAGGCCAAGCAGGCCGCGTTGCTGAAACACACGAAGCAGCAGATCAAGGAAATGCAGCTTTCCTTGT
TCGATATTGCGCCGTGGCCGGACACGATGCGAGCGATGCCAAACGACACGGCCCGCTCTGCCCTGTTCAC
CACGCGCAACAAGAAAATCCCGCGCGAGGCGCTGCAAAACAAGGTCATTTTCCACGTCAACAAGGACGTG
AAGATCACCTACACCGGCGTCGAGCTGCGGGCCGACGATGACGAACTGGTGTGGCAGCAGGTGTTGGAGT
ACGCGAAGCGCACCCCTATCGGCGAGCCGATCACCTTCACGTTCTACGAGCTTTGCCAGGACCTGGGCTG
GTCGATCAATGGCCGGTATTACACGAAGGCCGAGGAATGCCTGTCGCGCCTACAGGCGACGGCGATGGGC
TTCACGTCCGACCGCGTTGGGCACCTGGAATCGGTGTCGCTGCTGCACCGCTTCCGCGTCCTGGACCGTG
GCAAGAAAACGTCCCGTTGCCAGGTCCTGATCGACGAGGAAATCGTCGTGCTGTTTGCTGGCGACCACTA
CACGAAATTCATATGGGAGAAGTACCGCAAGCTGTCGCCGACGGCCCGACGGATGTTCGACTATTTCAGC
TCGCACCGGGAGCCGTACCCGCTCAAGCTGGAAACCTTCCGCCTCATGTGCGGATCGGATTCCACCCGCG
TGAAGAAGTGGCGCGAGCAGGTCGGCGAAGCCTGCGAAGAGTTGCGAGGCAGCGGCCTGGTGGAACACGC
CTGGGTCAATGATGACCTGGTGCATTGCAAACGCTAGGGCCTTGTGGGGTCAGTTCCGGCTGGGGGTTCA
GCAGCCAGCGCTTTACTGGCATTTCAGGAACAAGCGGGCACTGCTCGACGCACTTGCTTCGCTCAGTATC
GCTCGGGACGCACGGCGCGCTCTACGAACTGCCGATAAACAGAGGATTAAAATTGACAATTGTGATTAAG
GCTCAGATTCGACGGCTTGGAGCGGCCGACGTGCAGGATTTCCGCGAGATCCGATTGTCGGCCCTGAAGA
AAGCTCCAGAGATGTTCGGGTCCGTTTACGAGCACGAGGAGAAAAAGCCCATGGAGGCGTTCGCTGAACG
GTTGCGAGATGCCGTGGCATTCGGCGCCTACATCGACGGCGAGATCATTGGGCTGTCGGTCTTCAAACAG
GAGGACGGCCCCAAGGACGCTCACAAGGCGCATCTGTCCGGCGTTTTCGTGGAGCCCGAACAGCGAGGCC
GAGGGGTCGCCGGTATGCTGCTGCGGGCGTTGCCGGCGGGTTTATTGCTCGTGATGATCGTCCGACAGAT
TCCAACGGGAATCTGGTGGATGCGCATCTTCATCCTCGGCGCACTTAATATTTCGCTATTCTGGAGCTTG
TTGTTTATTTCGGTCTACCGCCTGCCGGGCGGGGTCGCGGCGACGGTAGGCGCTGTGCAGCCGCTGATGG
TCGTGTTCATCTCTGCCGCTCTGCTAGGTAGCCCGATACGATTGATGGCGGTCCTGGGGGCTATTTGCGG
AACTGCGGGCGTGGCGCTGTTGGTGTTGACACCAAACGCAGCGCTAGATCCTGTCGGCGTCGCAGCGGGC
CTGGCGGGGGCGGTTTCCATGGCGTTCGGAACCGTGCTGACCCGCAAGTGGCAACCTCCCGTGCCTCTGC
TCACCTTTACCGCCTGGCAACTGGCGGCCGGAGGACTTCTGCTCGTTCCAGTAGCTTTAGTGTTTGATCC
GCCAATCCCGATGCCTACAGGAACCAATGTTCTCGGCCTGGCGTGGCTCGGCCTGATCGGAGCGGGTTTA
ACCTACTTCCTTTGGTTCCGGGGGATCTCGCGACTCGAACCTACAGTTGTTTCCTTACTGGGCTTTCTCA
GCCGGGATGGCGCTAAGAAGCTATTGCCGCCGATCTTCATATGCGGTGTGAAATACCGCACAGATGCGTA
AGGAGAAAATACCGCATCAGGCGCTCTTCCGCTTCCTCGCTCACTGACTCGCTGCGCTCGGTCGTTCGGC
TGCGGCGAGCGGTATCAGCTCACTCAAAGGCGGTAATACGGTTATCCACAGAATCAGGGGATAACGCAGG
AAAGAACATGTGAGCAAAAGGCCAGCAAAAGGCCAGGAACCGTAAAAAGGCCGCGTTGCTGGCGTTTTTC
CATAGGCTCCGCCCCCCTGACGAGCATCACAAAAATCGACGCTCAAGTCAGAGGTGGCGAAACCCGACAG
GACTATAAAGATACCAGGCGTTTCCCCCTGGAAGCTCCCTCGTGCGCTCTCCTGTTCCGACCCTGCCGCT
TACCGGATACCTGTCCGCCTTTCTCCCTTCGGGAAGCGTGGCGCTTTCTCATAGCTCACGCTGTAGGTAT
CTCAGTTCGGTGTAGGTCGTTCGCTCCAAGCTGGGCTGTGTGCACGAACCCCCCGTTCAGCCCGACCGCT
GCGCCTTATCCGGTAACTATCGTCTTGAGTCCAACCCGGTAAGACACGACTTATCGCCACTGGCAGCAGC
CACTGGTAACAGGATTAGCAGAGCGAGGTATGTAGGCGGTGCTACAGAGTTCTTGAAGTGGTGGCCTAAC
TACGGCTACACTAGAAGGACAGTATTTGGTATCTGCGCTCTGCTGAAGCCAGTTACCTTCGGAAAAAGAG
TTGGTAGCTCTTGATCCGGCAAACAAACCACCGCTGGTAGCGGTGGTTTTTTTGTTTGCAAGCAGCAGAT
TACGCGCAGAAAAAAAGGATATCAAGAAGATCCTTTGATCTTTTCTACGGGGTCTGACGCTCAGTGGAAC
GAAAACTCACGTTAAGGGATTTTGGTCATGAGATTATCAAAAAGGATCTTCACCTAGATCCTTTTAAATT
AAAAATGAAGTTTTAAATCAATCTAAAGTATATATGAGTAAACTTGGTCTGACAGTTACCAATGCTTAAT
CAGTGAGGCACCTATCTCAGCGATCTGTCTATTTCGTTCATCCATAGTTGCCTGACTCCCCGTCGTGTAG
ATAACTACGATACGGGAGGGCTTACCATCTGGCCCCAGTGCTGCAATGATACCGCGAGACCCACGCTCAC
CGGCTCCAGATTTATCAGCAATAAACCAGCCAGCCGGAAGGGCCGAGCGCAGAAGTGGTCCTGCAACTTT
ATCCGCCTCCATCCAGTCTATTAAACAAGTGGCAGCAACGGATTCGCAAACCTGTCACGCCTTTTGTGCC
AAAAGCCGCGCCAGGTTTGCGATCCGCTGTGCCAGGCGTTAGGCGTCATATGAAGATTTCGGTGATCCCT
GAGCAGGTGGCGGAAACATTGGATGCTGAGAACCATTTCATTGTTCGTGAAGTGTTCGATGTGCACCTAT
CCGACCAAGGCTTTGAACTATCTACCAGAAGTGTGAGCCCCTACCGGAAGGATTACATCTCGGATGATGA
CTCTGATGAAGACTCTGCTTGCTATGGCGCATTCATCGACCAAGAGCTTGTCGGGAAGATTGAACTCAAC
TCAACATGGAACGATCTAGCCTCTATCGAACACATTGTTGTGTCGCACACGCACCGAGGCAAAGGAGTCG
CGCACAGTCTCATCGAATTTGCGAAAAAGTGGGCACTAAGCAGACAGCTCCTTGGCATACGATTAGAGAC
ACAAACGAACAATGTACCTGCCTGCAATTTGTACGCAAAATGTGGCTTTACTCTCGGCGGCATTGACCTG
TTCACGTATAAAACTAGACCTCAAGTCTCGAACGAAACAGCGATGTACTGGTACTGGTTCTCGGGAGCAC
AGGATGACGCCTAACAATTCATTCAAGCCGACACCGCTTCGCGGCGCGGCTTAATTCAGGAGTTAAACAT
CATGAGGGAAGCGGTGATCGCCGAAGTATCGACTCAACTATCAGAGGTAGTTGGCGTCATCGAGCGCCAT
CTCGAACCGACGTTGCTGGCCGTACATTTGTACGGCTCCGCAGTGGATGGCGGCCTGAAGCCACACAGTG
ATATTGATTTGCTGGTTACGGTGACCGTAAGGCTTGATGAAACAACGCGGCGAGCTTTGATCAACGACCT
TTTGGAAACTTCGGCTTCCCCTGGAGAGAGCGAGATTCTCCGCGCTGTAGAAGTCACCATTGTTGTGCAC
GACGACATCATTCCGTGGCGTTATCCAGCTAAGCGCGAACTGCAATTTGGAGAATGGCAGCGCAATGACA
TTCTTGCAGGTATCTTCGAGCCAGCCACGATCGACATTGATCTGGCTATCTTGCTGACAAAAGCAAGAGA
ACATAGCGTTGCCTTGGTAGGTCCAGCGGCGGAGGAACTCTTTGATCCGGTTCCTGAACAGGATCTATTT
GAGGCGCTAAATGAAACCTTAACGCTATGGAACTCGCCGCCCGACTGGGCTGGCGATGAGCGAAATGTAG
TGCTTACGTTGTCCCGCATTTGGTACAGCGCAGTAACCGGCAAAATCGCGCCGAAGGATGTCGCTGCCGA
CTGGGCAATGGAGCGCCTGCCGGCCCAGTATCAGCCCGTCATACTTGAAGCTAGGCAGGCTTATCTTGGA
CAAGAAGATCGCTTGGCCTCGCGCGCAGATCAGTTGGAAGAATTTGTTCACTACGTGAAAGGCGAGATCA
CCAAGGTAGTCGGCAAATAATGTCTAACAATTCGTTCAAGCCGACGCCGCTTCGCGGCGCGGCTTAACTC
AAGCGTTAGAGAGCTGGGGAAGACTATGCGCGATCTGTTGAAGGTGGTTCTAAGCCTCGTACTTGCGATG
GCATCGGGGCAGGCACTTGCTGACCTGCCAATTGTTTTAGTGGATGAAGCTCGTCTTCCCTATGACTACT
CCCCATCCAACTACGACATTTCTCCAAGCAACTACGACAACTCCATAAGCAATTACGACAATAGTCCATC
AAATTACGACAACTCTGAGAGCAACTACGATAATAGTTCATCCAATTACGACAATAGTCGCAACGGAAAT
CGTAGGCTTATATATAGCGCAAATGGGTCTCGCACTTTCGCCGGCTACTACGTCATTGCCAACAATGGGA
CAACGAACTTCTTTTCCACATCTGGCAAAAGGATGTTCTACACCCCAAAAGGGGGGCGCGGCGTCTATGG
CGGCAAAGATGGGAGCTTCTGCGGGGCATTGGTCGTCATAAATGGCCAATTTTCGCTTGCCCTGACAGAT
AACGGCCTGAAGATCATGTATCTAAGCAACTAGCCTGCTCTCTAATAAAATGTTAGGAGCTTGGCTGCCA
TTTTTGGGGTGAGGCCGTTCGCGGCCGAGGGGCGCAGCCCCTGGGGGGATGGGAGGCCCGCGTTAGCGGG
CCGGGAGGGTTCGAGAAGGGGGGGCACCCCCCTTCGGCGTGCGCGGTCACGCGCACAGGGCGCAGCCCTG
GTTAAAAACAAGGTTTATAAATATTGGTTTAAAAGCAGGTTAAAAGACAGGTTAGCGGTGGCCGAAAAAC
GGGCGGAAACCCTTGCAAATGCTGGATTTTCTGCCTGTGGACAGCCCCTCAAATGTCAATAGGTGCGCCC
CTCATCTGTCAGCACTCTGCCCCTCAAGTGTCAAGGATCGCGCCCCTCATCTGTCAGTAGTCGCGCCCCT
CAAGTGTCAATACCGCAGGGCACTTATCCCCAGGCTTGTCCACATCATCTGTGGGAAACTCGCGTAAAAT
CAGGCGTTTTCGCCGATTTGCGAGGCTGGCCAGCTCCACGTCGCCGGCCGAAATCGAGCCTGCCCCTCAT
CTGTCAACGCCGCGCCGGGTGAGTCGGCCCCTCAAGTGTCAACGTCCGCCCCTCATCTGTCAGTGAGGGC
CAAGTTTTCCGCGAGGTATCCACAACGCCGGCGGCCGGCCGCGGTGTCTCGCACACGGCTTCGACGGCGT
TTCTGGCGCGTTTGCAGGGCCATAGACGGCCGCCAGCCCAGCGGCGAGGGCAACCAGCCCGGTGAGCGTC
GGAAAGGGTCGACGATCTTGCTGCGTTCGGATATTTTCGTGGAGTTCCCGCCACAGACCCGGATTGAAGG
CGAGATCCAGCAACTCGCGCCAGATCATCCTGTGACGGAACTTTGGCGCGTGATGACTGGCCAGGACGTC
GGCCGAAAGAGCGACAAGCAGATCACGCTTTTCGACAGCGTCGGATTTGCGATCGAGGATTTTTCGGCGC
TGCGCTACGTCCGCGACCGCGTTGAGGGATCAAGCCACAGCAGCCCACTCGACCTTCTAGCCGACCCAGA
CGAGCCAAGGGATCTTTTTGGAATGCTGCTCCGTCGTCAGGCTTTCCGACGTTTGGGTGGTTGAACAGAA
GTCATTATCGCACGGAATGCCAAGCACTCCCGAGGGGAACCCTGTGGTTGGCATGCACATACAAATGGAC
GAACGGATAAACCTTTTCACGCCCTTTTAAATATCCGATTATTCTAATAAACGCTCTTTTCTCTTAGGTT
TACCCGCCAATATATCCTGTCAAACACTGATAGTTTAAACTGAAGGCGGGAAACGACAATCTGATCATGA
GCGGAGAATTAAGGGAGTCACGTTATGACCCCCGCCGATGACGCGGGACAAGCCGTTTTACGTTTGGAAC
TGACAGAACCGCAACGTTGAAGGAGCCACTCAGCCCCAATACGCAAACCGCCTCTCCCCGCGCGTTGGCC
GATTCATTAATGCAGCTGGCACGACAGGTTTCCCGACTGGAAAGCGGGCAGTGAGCGCAACGCAATTAAT
GTGAGTTAGCTCACTCATTAGGCACCCCAGGCTTTACACTTTATGCTTCCGGCTCGTATGTTGTGTGGAA
TTGTGAGCGGATAACAATTTCACACAGGAAACAGCTATGACCATGATTACGCCAAGCTATTTAGGTGACA
CTATAGAATACTCAAGCTATGCATCCAACGCGTTGGGAGCTCTCCCATATCGACCTGCAGGCGGCCGCAC
TAGTGATATCCCGCGGCCATGGCGGCCGGGAGCATGCGACGTCGGGCCCAATTCGCCCTATAGTGAGTCG
TATTACAATTCACTGGCCGTCGTTTTACAACGTCGTGACTGGGAAAACCCTGGCGTTACCCAACTTAATC
GCCTTGCAGCACATCCCCCTTTCGCCAGCTGGCGTAATAGCGAAGAGGCCCGCACCGATCGCCCTTCCCA
ACAGTTGCGCAGCCTGAATGGCGAATGGAAATTGTAAGCGTTAATGGGTTTCTGGAGTTTAATGAGCTAA
GCACATACGTCAGAAACCATTATTGCGCGTTCAAAAGTCGCCTAAGGTCACTATCAGCTAGCAAATATTT
CTTGTCAAAAATGCTCCACTGACGTTCCATAAATTCCCCTCGGTATCCAATTAGAGTCTCATATTCACTC
TCAATCCAAATAATCTGCAATGGCAATTACCTTATCCGCAACTTCTTTACCTATTTCCGCCC
Features (pLannotate 1.2.2; 29 found; start..end, strand, type, name):
    800..958     +  CDS            ble (fragment): BLE_KLEPN - Experimental evidence at protein level: Swiss-Prot protein existence level 1. Binding protein with a strong affinity to the bleomycin family of antibiotics. Binds to CL990; an antimitotic-antibiotic compound. From Klebsiella pneumoniae.
    955..1380    +  CDS            nos (fragment): DHNO_AGRT7 - Protein inferred from homology: Swiss-Prot protein existence level 3. From Agrobacterium tumefaciens (strain T37).
   1404..1656    +  terminator     NOS terminator: nopaline synthase terminator and poly(A) signal
   1719..1743    -  misc_feature   LB T-DNA repeat: left border repeat from nopaline C58 T-DNA
   2298..2407    +  oriT           oriT: incP origin of transfer
   2440..2466    +  CDS            traJ (fragment): oriT-recognizing protein; traJ
   2467..3234    +  mobile_element IS1: prokaryotic transposable element IS1
   3234..3587    +  CDS            traJ: oriT-recognizing protein; traJ
   3625..3729    +  CDS            traI (fragment): TRAI6_ECOLX - Experimental evidence at protein level: Swiss-Prot protein existence level 1. The initiation process of transfer DNA synthesis requires the interaction of at least three plasmid-specific components (TraH, I, and J) at the transfer origin resulting in the assembly of a specialised nucleoprotein complex - the relaxosome. Site- and strand-specific cleavage at the transfer origin is dependent on TraI and TraJ. From Escherichia coli.
   3859..5007    +  CDS            trfA: trans-acting replication protein that binds to and activates oriV
   5027..5146    +  CDS            tetR (fragment): TETR1_ECOLX - Experimental evidence at protein level: Swiss-Prot protein existence level 1. TetR is the repressor of the tetracycline resistance element; its N-terminal region forms a helix-turn-helix structure and binds DNA. Binding of tetracycline to TetR reduces the repressor affinity for the tetracycline resistance gene (tetA) promoter operator sites. From Escherichia coli.
   6128..6181    +  misc_feature   bom (fragment): basis of mobility region from pBR322
   6367..6955    -  rep_origin     ori: high-copy-number ColE1/pMB1/pBR322/pUC origin of replication
   7127..7374    -  CDS            bla(M) (fragment): β-lactamase lacking the signal sequence; bla(M); allows cytosolic expression of β-lactamase
   7470..7991    +  CDS            sat-1: STA_ECOLX - Protein inferred from homology: Swiss-Prot protein existence level 3. Involved in resistance to streptothricin, a broad-spectrum antibiotic produced by streptomycetes (PubMed:1850404). Detoxifies streptothricin via acetylation of the beta amino group of the first beta-lysyl moiety of streptothricin (By similarity). From Escherichia coli.
   8052..8837    +  CDS            aadA: S3AD_SHIFL - Experimental evidence at protein level: Swiss-Prot protein existence level 1. Mediates bacterial resistance to the antibiotics streptomycin and spectinomycin. From Shigella flexneri.
   9523..10137   -  rep_origin     oriV: origin of replication for the bacterial F plasmid
  10129..10491   +  CDS            ocd (fragment): OCD_AGRFC - Experimental evidence at protein level: Swiss-Prot protein existence level 1. Catalyzes the conversion of L-ornithine into L-proline with release of ammonia. Is involved in the utilization of nopaline, a catabolic pathway that proceeds through L-arginine and L-ornithine to L-proline. Nopaline is a predominant opine in plant cells transformed with Ti plasmid pTiC58. From Agrobacterium fabrum (strain C58 / ATCC 33970) (Agrobacterium tumefaciens (strain C58)).
  10638..10662   -  misc_feature   RB T-DNA repeat: right border repeat from nopaline C58 T-DNA
  10786..10815   +  promoter       NOS promoter (fragment): nopaline synthase promoter
  10815..10904   +  CDS            lacI (fragment): lac repressor; lacI; The lac repressor binds to the lac operator to inhibit transcription in E. coli. This inhibition can be relieved by adding lactose or isopropyl-β-D-thiogalactopyranoside (IPTG).
  10917..10938   +  protein_bind   CAP binding site: CAP binding activates transcription in the presence of cAMP. E. coli catabolite activator protein
  10953..10983   +  promoter       lac promoter: promoter for the E. coli lac operon
  10987..11009   +  protein_bind   lac operator (fragment): The lac repressor binds to the lac operator to inhibit transcription in E. coli. This inhibition can be relieved by adding lactose or isopropyl-β-D-thiogalactopyranoside (IPTG). lac repressor encoded by lacI
  11049..11067   +  promoter       SP6 promoter: promoter for bacteriophage SP6 RNA polymerase
  11187..11205   -  promoter       T7 promoter: promoter for bacteriophage T7 RNA polymerase
  11208..11365   +  CDS            lacZα (fragment): LacZα fragment of β-galactosidase; lacZ fragment
  11386..11569   +  promoter       NOS promoter: nopaline synthase promoter NOS promoter
  11570..779     +  CDS            KanR (across the origin): fusion between an N-terminal peptide of nopaline synthase and Tn5 aminoglycoside phosphotransferase; nos-nptII; confers resistance to kanamycin
