[The description below was written by a language model from this plasmid's Addgene catalogue record and pLannotate feature annotations shown in this document.]
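Description:
pART27 is an empty plant binary vector of 11,612 bp, derived from pMON530, that serves as the Agrobacterium-delivery partner of the pART7 cloning vector. An expression cassette assembled in pART7 is excised as a NotI fragment and inserted at the single NotI site within the pART27 T-DNA, after which the plasmid is moved into Agrobacterium for stable transformation of higher plants. The record lists no insert.

The T-DNA is bounded by right and left border repeats of the nopaline C58 type. Reading inward from the right border, the annotation shows a lac promoter/operator region with a lacZα fragment flanked by SP6 and T7 promoters. This region supports blue-white screening, presumably for inserts at the NotI site, whose position is not annotated. It is followed by the plant selectable marker, a NOS promoter driving a nos-nptII fusion (kanamycin resistance in plants) ending in the NOS terminator. Short ble and nos fragments lie between the nptII coding region and the terminator, apparently remnants of the source sequences. This arrangement puts the cloned gene nearest the right border and the selection marker next to the left border.

Outside the T-DNA, the backbone carries a broad-host-range replicon consisting of oriV and the trfA replication protein (the automated oriV label refers to the F plasmid, but trfA and the incP oriT point to an RK2-type system), together with a ColE1/pMB1-type ori and a bom fragment. An incP oriT with traJ sequences, interrupted in this record by an IS1 element, would allow conjugal mobilisation. Bacterial selection uses aadA for spectinomycin and streptomycin resistance, with an adjacent sat-1 streptothricin acetyltransferase gene. Fragments of bla, tetR, traI and ocd appear to be non-functional leftovers. The plasmid is recorded as low copy.
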