Addgene plasmid #247986: pART27
Purpose: (Empty Backbone) Binary vector to receive a NotI fragment from pART7 with a gene to be stably expressed in plants via agrobacterium-mediated transformation.
Depositing lab: Andrew Gleave & Christoph Plieth. Depositing organization: New Zealand Institute for Plant & Food Research. Publication: A versatile binary vector system with a T-DNA organisational structure conducive to efficient integration of cloned DNA into the plant genome. Gleave AP. Plant Mol Biol. 1992 Dec;20(6):1203-7. PubMed 1463857.
Backbone
  Vector backbone: pART27
  Backbone manufacturer: Andrew Gleave
  Backbone size (bp): 11612
  Vector type: Plant Expression
  Selectable markers: lacZ (blue-white screening) and Kanamycin (in plants)
Growth in bacteria
  Bacterial resistance: Spectinomycin and Streptomycin, 50 & 50 μg/mL
  Growth temperature: 37°C
  Growth strain: DH5alpha
  Copy number: Low Copy
Gene/Insert
  Gene/Insert name: None
Terms and licenses: Academic/Nonprofit Terms; Industry Terms: Not Available to Industry
Depositor comments: pART27 is the binary vector corresponding to pART7. It harbours a transfer DNA gene cassette (tDNA) between the left and right borders to be integrated into the genome of higher plants by Agrobacterium-mediated gene transfer. A single NotI restriction site allows to integrate a NotI-restricted gene cassette from pART7 into the tDNA of pART27. pART27 is a derivative of pMON530 (Rogers et al., 1987; doi: 10.1016/0076-6879(87)53058-0). See the Supplemental Document under Resource Information for more details, including annotated maps.
How to cite: pART27 was a gift from Andrew Gleave & Christoph Plieth (Addgene plasmid # 247986 ; http://n2t.net/addgene:247986 ; RRID:Addgene_247986)
